Addgene plasmid #8833: pRK1037
Depositing lab: David Waugh. Depositing organization: National Cancer Institute (NCI). Publication: Efficient site-specific processing of fusion proteins by tobacco vein mottling virus protease in vivo and in vitro. Nallamsetty S, Kapust RB, Tozser J, Cherry S, Tropea JE, Copeland TD, Waugh DS. Protein Expr Purif. 2004 Nov . 38(1):108-15. 10.1016/j.pep.2004.08.016 PubMed 15477088.
Backbone
  Vector backbone: pZA31
  Backbone manufacturer: Herman Bujard Lab
  Backbone size w/o insert (bp): 6700
  Vector type: Bacterial Expression
Growth in bacteria
  Bacterial resistance: Kanamycin, 50 μg/mL
  Growth temperature: 37°C
  Growth strain: BL21-Pro
  Growth instructions: For best results, perform intracellular processing experiments at 30C.
  Copy number: Low Copy
Gene/Insert
  Gene/Insert name: TVMV protease, catalytic domain (alt name: tobacco vein mottling virus protease)
  Species: tobacco vein mottling virus
  Insert size (bp): 700
  Cloning method: Restriction Enzyme; 5′ cloning site MfeI (destroyed during cloning); 3′ cloning site BglII (destroyed during cloning)
  Sequencing primers: 5′ pLTet-F
Terms and licenses: Academic/Nonprofit Terms; Industry Terms: Not Available to Industry
How to cite: pRK1037 was a gift from David Waugh (Addgene plasmid # 8833 ; http://n2t.net/addgene:8833 ; RRID:Addgene_8833)
