[The description below was written by a language model from this plasmid's Addgene catalogue record and pLannotate feature annotations shown in this document.]
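Description:
pRK1037 is a low-copy bacterial expression plasmid built on the pZA31 backbone from the pZ modular vector series, designed to produce the catalytic domain of tobacco vein mottling virus (TVMV) NIa protease in Escherichia coli. It replicates from a p15A origin, which is compatible with ColE1-type plasmids, so it can be maintained in the same cell as a second expression vector. Selection is by kanamycin, conferred by the Tn5-derived neo (nptII) gene. That gene is followed by the lambda t0 terminator, and a short remnant of the Tn5 transposase reading frame lies next to it. The annotation software also reports a small RSF ori fragment beside p15A, which most likely reflects sequence similarity rather than a second functional origin.

The roughly 700 bp protease coding sequence sits downstream of the PLtetO-1 promoter, a phage lambda PL derivative carrying tet operator sites, and is terminated by rrnB T1. In a host that supplies Tet repressor, this promoter is kept off until a tetracycline-type inducer is added. The listed growth strain, BL21-Pro, is consistent with that arrangement. No affinity tag is annotated on the protease.

The associated work concerns site-specific processing of fusion proteins by TVMV protease in vivo and in vitro. The record's mention of intracellular processing experiments points to use as a helper plasmid, co-expressed with a fusion protein bearing a TVMV cleavage site so that the fusion is cut inside the cell. The deposited sequence is 2,892 nt, which is considerably smaller than the 6,700 bp backbone size given in the catalogue entry. The record does not explain this discrepancy.
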