Features (pLannotate 1.2.2; 8 found; start..end, strand, type, name):
     82..155     +  promoter       PLtetO-1 promoter: modified phage lambda PL promoter with tet operator sites (Lutz and Bujard, 1997)
    179..889     +  CDS            TVMV protease: tobacco vein mottling virus NIa protease (Nallamsetty et al., 2004)
    922..1008    +  terminator     rrnB T1 terminator: Escherichia coli rrnB; transcription terminator T1 from the E. coli rrnB gene
   1035..1090    -  rep_origin     RSF ori (fragment): Plasmids containing the RSF 1030 origin of replication can be propagated in E. coli cells that contain additional plasmids with compatible origins.
   1178..1723    -  rep_origin     p15A ori: Plasmids containing the medium-copy-number p15A origin of replication can be propagated in E. coli cells that contain a second plasmid with the ColE1 origin.
   1837..1931    -  terminator     lambda t0 terminator: transcription terminator from phage lambda
   1965..2756    -  CDS            neo: KKA2_KLEPN - Also known as kan, nptII. Experimental evidence at protein level: Swiss-Prot protein existence level 1. Resistance to kanamycin, neomycin, paromomycin, ribostamycin, butirosin and gentamicin B. From Klebsiella pneumoniae.
   2788..15      -  CDS            tnpA (fragment) (across the origin): TN5P_ECOLX - Also known as tnp. Experimental evidence at protein level: Swiss-Prot protein existence level 1. Mediates transposition of transposon Tn5 by a 'cut and paste' mechanism. First, the monomeric transposase binds the 19 bp inverted DNA repeats flanking the transposon. Then, dimerization of the DNA- bound transposase creates a synaptic DNA complex. After nicking of the first DNA strand, excision of the transposon proceeds through a series of intermediates. The transposase then mediates the insertion of the transposon at a new site by strand transfer. The activity of the wild- type tran
>Addgene plasmid #8833 | pRK1037 | depositor full sequence | sequence record 6763 | Author sequence
GACGTCTAAGAAACCATTATTATCATGACATTAACCTATAAAAATAGGCGTATCACGAGGCCCTTTCGTC
TTCACCTCGAGTCCCTATCAGTGATAGAGATTGACATCCCTATCAGTGATAGAGATACTGAGCACATCAG
CAGGACGCACTGACCGAATTGATTTAAGGAGGTAACATATGTCTAAAGCTTTGCTGAAGGGCGTGCGCGA
TTTTAATCCGATCTCTGCTTGCGTATGCCTGCTGGAAAACTCCTCGGATGGTCATAGTGAACGTCTGTTT
GGCATTGGTTTTGGCCCGTATATCATTGCCAACCAGCATCTGTTTCGTCGTAACAATGGCGAACTGACCA
TCAAAACCATGCATGGTGAATTCAAAGTCAAAAACTCTACCCAGCTGCAGATGAAACCGGTTGAAGGCCG
TGACATTATCGTTATCAAAATGGCTAAAGACTTCCCGCCGTTCCCGCAGAAACTGAAATTCCGTCAGCCG
ACCATCAAAGATCGTGTGTGCATGGTGTCCACCAACTTTCAGCAGAAAAGCGTCTCGAGCCTGGTGTCTG
AATCCTCTCACATTGTGCATAAAGAAGACACTTCTTTCTGGCAGCACTGGATCACCACTAAAGATGGCCA
GTGTGGCAGCCCACTAGTTTCCATCATTGATGGCAACATTCTGGGCATCCACAGCCTGACTCATACCACC
AACGGTAGCAACTACTTCGTGGAATTTCCGGAAAAATTCGTGGCGACTTATCTAGATGCCGCGGATGGTT
GGTGCAAAAACTGGAAATTCAACGCGGATAAAATCAGCTGGGGTTCCTTTACCCTGGTTGAAGATGCGCC
GGAAGATGACTTCATGGCCAAAAAAACTGTTGCCGCCATCATGGACTAATAAAGATCCCATGGTACGCGT
GCTAGAGGCATCAAATAAAACGAAAGGCTCAGTCGAAAGACTGGGCCTTTCGTTTTATCTGTTGTTTGTC
GGTGAACGCTCTCCTGAGTAGGACAAATCCGCCGCCCTAGACCTAGGGGATATATTCCGCTTCCTCGCTC
ACTGACTCGCTACGCTCGGTCGTTCGACTGCGGCGAGCGGAAATGGCTTACGAACGGGGCGGAGATTTCC
TGGAAGATGCCAGGAAGATACTTAACAGGGAAGTGAGAGGGCCGCGGCAAAGCCGTTTTTCCATAGGCTC
CGCCCCCCTGACAAGCATCACGAAATCTGACGCTCAAATCAGTGGTGGCGAAACCCGACAGGACTATAAA
GATACCAGGCGTTTCCCCCTGGCGGCTCCCTCGTGCGCTCTCCTGTTCCTGCCTTTCGGTTTACCGGTGT
CATTCCGCTGTTATGGCCGCGTTTGTCTCATTCCACGCCTGACACTCAGTTCCGGGTAGGCAGTTCGCTC
CAAGCTGGACTGTATGCACGAACCCCCCGTTCAGTCCGACCGCTGCGCCTTATCCGGTAACTATCGTCTT
GAGTCCAACCCGGAAAGACATGCAAAAGCACCACTGGCAGCAGCCACTGGTAATTGATTTAGAGGAGTTA
GTCTTGAAGTCATGCGCCGGTTAAGGCTAAACTGAAAGGACAAGTTTTGGTGACTGCGCTCCTCCAAGCC
AGTTACCTCGGTTCAAAGAGTTGGTAGCTCAGAGAACCTTCGAAAAACCGCCCTGCAAGGCGGTTTTTTC
GTTTTCAGAGCAAGAGATTACGCGCAGACCAAAACGATCTCAAGAAGATCATCTTATTAATCAGATAAAA
TATTTCTAGATTTCAGTGCAATTTATCTCTTCAAATGTAGCACCTGAAGTCAGCCCCATACGATATAAGT
TGTTACTAGTGCTTGGATTCTCACCAATAAAAAACGCCCGGCGGCAACCGAGCGTTCTGAACAAATCCAG
ATGGAGTTCTGAGGTCATTACTGGATCTATCAACAGGAGTCCAAGCGAGCTCTCGAACCCCAGAGTCCCG
CTCAGAAGAACTCGTCAAGAAGGCGATAGAAGGCGATGCGCTGCGAATCGGGAGCGGCGATACCGTAAAG
CACGAGGAAGCGGTCAGCCCATTCGCCGCCAAGCTCTTCAGCAATATCACGGGTAGCCAACGCTATGTCC
TGATAGCGGTCCGCCACACCCAGCCGGCCACAGTCGATGAATCCAGAAAAGCGGCCATTTTCCACCATGA
TATTCGGCAAGCAGGCATCGCCATGGGTCACGACGAGATCCTCGCCGTCGGGCATGCGCGCCTTGAGCCT
GGCGAACAGTTCGGCTGGCGCGAGCCCCTGATGCTCTTCGTCCAGATCATCCTGATCGACAAGACCGGCT
TCCATCCGAGTACGTGCTCGCTCGATGCGATGTTTCGCTTGGTGGTCGAATGGGCAGGTAGCCGGATCAA
GCGTATGCAGCCGCCGCATTGCATCAGCCATGATGGATACTTTCTCGGCAGGAGCAAGGTGAGATGACAG
GAGATCCTGCCCCGGCACTTCGCCCAATAGCAGCCAGTCCCTTCCCGCTTCAGTGACAACGTCGAGCACA
GCTGCGCAAGGAACGCCCGTCGTGGCCAGCCACGATAGCCGCGCTGCCTCGTCCTGCAGTTCATTCAGGG
CACCGGACAGGTCGGTCTTGACAAAAAGAACCGGGCGCCCCTGCGCTGACAGCCGGAACACGGCGGCATC
AGAGCAGCCGATTGTCTGTTGTGCCCAGTCATAGCCGAATAGCCTCTCCACCCAAGCGGCCGGAGAACCT
GCGTGCAATCCATCTTGTTCAATCATGCGAAACGATCCTCATCCTGTCTCTTGATCAGATCTTGATCCCC
TGCGCCATCAGATCCTTGGCGGCAAGAAAGCCATCCAGTTTACTTTGCAGGGCTTCCCAACCTTACCAGA
GGGCGCCCCAGCTGGCAATTCC
