>Addgene plasmid #8833 | pRK1037 | addgene partial sequence | sequence record 17303 | pLTet-F 5'-ACTGAGCACATCAGCAGGAC-3'
AGTACATATGTCTAAGCTTTGCTGAGGGCGTGCGCGATTTTATCCGATCTCTGCTTGCGTATGCCTGCTG
GAAAACTCCTCGGATGGTCATAGTGAACGTCTGTTTGGCATTGGTTTTGGCCCGTATATCATTGCCAACC
AGCATCTGTTTCGTCGTAACAATGGCGAACTGACCATCAAAACCATGCATGGTGAATTCAAAGTCAAAAA
CTCTACCCAGCTGCAGATGAAACCGGTTGAAGGCCGTGACATTATCGTTATCAAAATGGCTAAAGACTTC
CCGCCGTTCCCGCAGAAACTGAAATTCCGTCAGCCGACCATCAAAGATCGTGTGTGCATGGTGTCCACCA
ACTTTCAGCAGAAAAGCGTCTCGAGCCTGGTGTCTGAATCCTCTCACATTGTGCATAAAGAAGACACTTC
TTTCTGGCAGCACTGGATCACCACTAAAGATGGCCAGTGTGGCAGCCCACTAGTTTCCATCATTGATGGC
AACATTCTGGGCATCCACAGCCTGACTCATACCACCAACGGTAGCAACTACTTCGTGGAATTTCCGGAAA
AATTCGTGGCGACTTATCTAGATGCCGCGGATGGTTGGTGCAAAAACTGGAAATTCAACGCGGATAAAAT
CAGCTGGGGTTCCTTTACCCTGGTTGAAGATGCGCCGGAAGATGACTTCATGGCCAAAAAAACTGTTGCC
GCCATCATGGACTAATAAAGATCCCATGGTACGCGTGCTAGAGGCATCAAATAAAACGAAAGGCTCAGTC
GAAAGACTGGGCCTTTCGTTTTATCTGTTGTTTGTCGGTGAACGCTCTCCTGAGTAGGACAAATCCGCCG
CCCTAGACCTAGGGATATATTCCGCTTCCTCGCTCACTGACTCGCTACGCTCGGTCGTTCGACTGCGGCG
AGCGGAAATGGCTTACGAACGGGGC
